>Addgene plasmid #193646 | pCMV-dCas12a-ABE8e-V106W | addgene full sequence | sequence record 422057 | Addgene NGS Result
ATATGCCAAGTACGCCCCCTATTGACGTCAATGACGGTAAATGGCCCGCCTGGCATTATGCCCAGTACAT
GACCTTATGGGACTTTCCTACTTGGCAGTACATCTACGTATTAGTCATCGCTATTACCATGGTGATGCGG
TTTTGGCAGTACATCAATGGGCGTGGATAGCGGTTTGACTCACGGGGATTTCCAAGTCTCCACCCCATTG
ACGTCAATGGGAGTTTGTTTTGGCACCAAAATCAACGGGACTTTCCAAAATGTCGTAACAACTCCGCCCC
ATTGACGCAAATGGGCGGTAGGCGTGTACGGTGGGAGGTCTATATAAGCAGAGCTGGTTTAGTGAACCGT
CAGATCCGCTAGAGATCCGCGGCCGCTAATACGACTCACTATAGGGAGAGCCGCCACCATGAAACGGACA
GCCGACGGAAGCGAGTTCGAGTCACCAAAGAAGAAGCGGAAAGTCTCTGAGGTGGAGTTTTCCCACGAGT
ACTGGATGAGACATGCCCTGACCCTGGCCAAGAGGGCACGCGATGAGAGGGAGGTGCCTGTGGGAGCCGT
GCTGGTGCTGAACAATAGAGTGATCGGCGAGGGCTGGAACAGAGCCATCGGCCTGCACGACCCAACAGCC
CATGCCGAAATTATGGCCCTGAGACAGGGCGGCCTGGTCATGCAGAACTACAGACTGATTGACGCCACCC
TGTACGTGACATTCGAGCCTTGCGTGATGTGCGCCGGCGCCATGATCCACTCTAGGATCGGCCGCGTGGT
GTTTGGCTGGAGGAACTCAAAAAGAGGCGCCGCAGGCTCCCTGATGAACGTGCTGAACTACCCCGGCATG
AATCACCGCGTCGAAATTACCGAGGGAATCCTGGCAGATGAATGTGCCGCCCTGCTGTGCGATTTCTATC
GGATGCCTAGACAGGTGTTCAATGCTCAGAAGAAGGCCCAGAGCTCCATCAACTCCGGAGGATCTAGCGG
AGGCTCCTCTGGCTCTGAGACACCTGGCACAAGCGAGAGCGCAACACCTGAAAGCAGCGGGGGCAGCAGC
GGGGGGTCATCAAAGCTGGAGAAATTCACCAACTGTTATAGCCTGTCTAAGACCCTGCGCTTCAAGGCAA
TCCCAGTGGGCAAGACACAAGAGAACATTGACAACAAACGGCTCCTGGTGGAGGATGAGAAGAGGGCTGA
AGATTACAAGGGCGTTAAGAAGCTGCTGGATAGGTACTATCTGTCATTCATCAACGATGTCCTCCACAGT
ATCAAGCTGAAGAATCTGAACAATTACATTTCTCTGTTCCGGAAGAAGACACGGACCGAGAAGGAGAACA
AAGAGCTGGAGAATCTGGAGATCAACCTGAGGAAAGAAATAGCTAAGGCTTTCAAAGGGAACGAGGGTTA
CAAGTCCCTGTTCAAGAAAGACATTATCGAGACTATTCTGCCTGAGTTCCTGGACGATAAAGATGAGATC
GCCCTCGTCAATTCCTTCAATGGGTTTACCACAGCCTTTACCGGCTTCTTCGACAATAGAGAGAATATGT
TCTCTGAAGAGGCCAAATCCACTAGCATCGCCTTTCGCTGCATAAACGAGAACCTGACTAGGTACATCAG
CAATATGGACATCTTTGAGAAAGTCGATGCCATATTCGACAAACATGAGGTGCAGGAGATTAAGGAGAAG
ATCCTGAACTCAGATTACGATGTCGAAGATTTCTTCGAGGGAGAGTTCTTCAACTTCGTGCTCACACAAG
AGGGCATTGATGTGTACAATGCAATCATTGGAGGGTTCGTGACAGAGAGTGGCGAGAAGATAAAGGGCCT
GAACGAGTATATCAACCTCTACAACCAGAAAACCAAGCAGAAACTGCCTAAGTTCAAGCCACTGTACAAA
CAAGTGCTCTCAGATAGGGAAAGCCTGAGCTTCTACGGTGAAGGGTATACATCAGATGAAGAAGTGCTCG
AAGTGTTCCGCAACACCCTCAATAAGAACAGTGAAATCTTCTCTTCAATCAAGAAGCTGGAGAAACTGTT
CAAGAATTTCGATGAGTACTCCTCTGCCGGAATCTTTGTGAAGAATGGCCCTGCAATATCCACTATTAGC
AAAGACATCTTTGGCGAGTGGAACGTTATCAGGGATAAGTGGAATGCCGAGTACGATGATATTCATCTCA
AGAAGAAAGCCGTGGTTACAGAGAAATACGAGGATGATAGACGCAAGAGCTTTAAGAAGATTGGTAGCTT
CTCTCTCGAACAGCTGCAGGAGTACGCCGACGCTGACCTGTCAGTCGTGGAGAAACTCAAGGAGATCATA
ATCCAGAAGGTGGATGAAATCTACAAAGTGTATGGAAGCTCTGAGAAACTCTTCGATGCAGACTTTGTTC
TGGAGAAGAGTCTGAAGAAGAACGACGCAGTGGTTGCTATCATGAAGGACCTGCTGGATTCTGTTAAGTC
TTTCGAGAATTACATTAAGGCATTCTTTGGTGAAGGGAAGGAGACAAATAGGGACGAGAGCTTCTATGGC
GACTTTGTTCTGGCCTACGACATCCTCCTCAAGGTTGACCACATCTATGACGCTATACGGAATTACGTTA
CCCAGAAGCCCTATAGCAAAGACAAGTTCAAGCTGTATTTCCAGAATCCACAGTTTATGGGTGGGTGGGA
TAAAGACAAAGAAACAGATTACAGGGCCACTATCCTGCGGTACGGCAGCAAATACTATCTGGCTATCATG
GATAAGAAGTACGCCAAATGCCTCCAGAAGATCGACAAGGACGACGTGAACGGTAACTACGAGAAGATCA
ATTACAAGCTCCTGCCAGGACCTAACAAGATGCTGCCCAAGGTGTTCTTCTCCAAGAAATGGATGGCCTA
CTATAACCCAAGCGAGGACATTCAGAAGATATACAAGAATGGGACATTCAAGAAGGGCGATATGTTCAAC
CTCAACGACTGCCACAAGCTGATTGATTTCTTCAAGGATAGCATTTCTCGCTATCCCAAGTGGTCTAATG
CATACGATTTCAACTTCAGCGAGACTGAGAAGTACAAAGACATCGCTGGCTTCTACCGGGAGGTGGAAGA
GCAAGGCTATAAGGTGTCATTCGAATCCGCTTCTAAGAAGGAAGTGGATAAGCTCGTGGAAGAGGGTAAG
CTGTACATGTTCCAGATATACAACAAAGACTTCAGCGATAAGAGCCACGGCACTCCAAACCTCCATACTA
TGTATTTCAAGCTGCTGTTTGACGAGAACAACCACGGACAGATTAGGCTGTCAGGAGGCGCAGAACTCTT
CATGCGCAGAGCTTCACTGAAGAAGGAGGAACTCGTTGTCCACCCAGCCAATAGCCCTATAGCCAATAAG
AATCCAGACAATCCTAAGAAAACCACTACTCTGTCTTACGATGTGTATAAGGATAAGAGATTCTCTGAAG
ATCAGTACGAACTGCACATACCCATTGCCATTAACAAGTGCCCTAAGAACATCTTCAAGATTAACACAGA
GGTTAGAGTGCTCCTGAAACACGACGATAACCCTTATGTTATAGGCATTGCTCGCGGAGAGAGAAACCTG
CTGTACATCGTCGTGGTGGACGGCAAAGGCAACATCGTGGAACAGTACAGTCTCAATGAAATCATTAACA
ATTTCAACGGAATCCGCATTAAGACCGACTACCATTCTCTCCTCGACAAGAAGGAGAAAGAAAGGTTCGA
AGCAAGACAGAATTGGACAAGTATAGAGAATATCAAAGAACTGAAGGCTGGGTACATCTCTCAGGTTGTG
CACAAGATATGTGAGCTGGTGGAGAAGTACGACGCTGTTATCGCCCTCGCGGACCTGAATAGCGGCTTCA
AGAACTCCAGGGTGAAGGTGGAGAAGCAGGTGTATCAGAAGTTCGAGAAGATGCTGATCGACAAGCTCAA
CTATATGGTGGACAAGAAATCCAATCCTTGCGCTACTGGTGGAGCCCTGAAGGGCTATCAAATCACCAAT
AAGTTCGAATCTTTCAAGTCTATGAGCACCCAGAATGGCTTCATCTTCTACATACCCGCATGGCTGACAT
CCAAGATTGATCCCTCTACCGGATTTGTTAATCTGCTCAAGACTAAGTACACCTCTATTGCTGACTCAAA
GAAGTTCATATCATCATTTGACCGCATCATGTACGTGCCAGAAGAGGACCTGTTCGAGTTTGCCCTGGAT
TACAAGAATTTCTCTCGGACTGACGCCGACTACATCAAGAAGTGGAAGCTCTACTCTTATGGTAATCGGA
TTCGCATATTCCGCAATCCCAAGAAGAATAACGTGTTCGATTGGGAGGAAGTTTGCCTCACCAGCGCTTA
CAAGGAGCTGTTCAATAAGTATGGGATTAACTACCAGCAGGGCGACATAAGAGCCCTGCTGTGCGAACAA
TCTGATAAGGCATTCTATTCCTCTTTCATGGCACTGATGTCACTGATGCTGCAAATGCGCAATTCCATCA
CCGGAAGAACAGACGTGGCCTTTCTGATCTCTCCTGTCAAGAACTCAGATGGCATCTTCTACGATTCCCG
CAACTATGAAGCACAGGAGAATGCTATCCTGCCTAAGAATGCCGATGCAAATGGAGCCTATAACATCGCC
AGAAAGGTCCTCTGGGCCATAGGACAATTCAAGAAAGCTGAAGATGAGAAGCTGGACAAGGTGAAGATCG
CCATTTCAAACAAAGAGTGGCTCGAATATGCTCAGACCTCAGTGAAGCATGGATCATCTGGCGGCTCAAA
AAGAACCGCCGACGGCAGCGAATTCGAGCCCAAGAAGAAGAGGAAAGTCGGCTCGGGCCAGTGTACTAAT
TATGCTCTCTTGAAATTGGCTGGAGATGTTGAGAGCAACCCAGGTCCCGTGAGCAAGGGCGAGGAGCTGT
TCACCGGGGTGGTGCCCATCCTGGTCGAGCTGGACGGCGACGTAAACGGCCACAAGTTCAGCGTGTCCGG
CGAGGGCGAGGGCGATGCCACCTACGGCAAGCTGACCCTGAAGTTCATCTGCACCACCGGCAAGCTGCCC
GTGCCCTGGCCCACCCTCGTGACCACCCTGACCTACGGCGTGCAGTGCTTCAGCCGCTACCCCGACCACA
TGAAGCAGCACGACTTCTTCAAGTCCGCCATGCCCGAAGGCTACGTCCAGGAGCGCACCATCTTCTTCAA
GGACGACGGCAACTACAAGACCCGCGCCGAGGTGAAGTTCGAGGGCGACACCCTGGTGAACCGCATCGAG
CTGAAGGGCATCGACTTCAAGGAGGACGGCAACATCCTGGGGCACAAGCTGGAGTACAACTACAACAGCC
ACAACGTCTATATCATGGCCGACAAGCAGAAGAACGGCATCAAGGTGAACTTCAAGATCCGCCACAACAT
CGAGGACGGCAGCGTGCAGCTCGCCGACCACTACCAGCAGAACACCCCCATCGGCGACGGCCCCGTGCTG
CTGCCCGACAACCACTACCTGAGCACCCAGTCCGCCCTGAGCAAAGACCCCAACGAGAAGCGCGATCACA
TGGTCCTGCTGGAGTTCGTGACCGCCGCCGGGATCACTCTCGGCATGGACGAGCTGTACAAGTAAATCAT
CACCATCACCATTGAGTTTAAACCCGCTGATCAGCCTCGACTGTGCCTTCTAGTTGCCAGCCATCTGTTG
TTTGCCCCTCCCCCGTGCCTTCCTTGACCCTGGAAGGTGCCACTCCCACTGTCCTTTCCTAATAAAATGA
GGAAATTGCATCGCATTGTCTGAGTAGGTGTCATTCTATTCTGGGGGGTGGGGTGGGGCAGGACAGCAAG
GGGGAGGATTGGGAAGACAATAGCAGGCATGCTGGGGATGCGGTGGGCTCTATGGCTTCTGAGGCGGAAA
GAACCAGCTGGGGCTCGATACCGTCGACCTCTAGCTAGAGCTTGGCGTAATCATGGTCATAGCTGTTTCC
TGTGTGAAATTGTTATCCGCTCACAATTCCACACAACATACGAGCCGGAAGCATAAAGTGTAAAGCCTAG
GGTGCCTAATGAGTGAGCTAACTCACATTAATTGCGTTGCGCTCACTGCCCGCTTTCCAGTCGGGAAACC
TGTCGTGCCAGCTGCATTAATGAATCGGCCAACGCGCGGGGAGAGGCGGTTTGCGTATTGGGCGCTCTTC
CGCTTCCTCGCTCACTGACTCGCTGCGCTCGGTCGTTCGGCTGCGGCGAGCGGTATCAGCTCACTCAAAG
GCGGTAATACGGTTATCCACAGAATCAGGGGATAACGCAGGAAAGAACATGTGAGCAAAAGGCCAGCAAA
AGGCCAGGAACCGTAAAAAGGCCGCGTTGCTGGCGTTTTTCCATAGGCTCCGCCCCCCTGACGAGCATCA
CAAAAATCGACGCTCAAGTCAGAGGTGGCGAAACCCGACAGGACTATAAAGATACCAGGCGTTTCCCCCT
GGAAGCTCCCTCGTGCGCTCTCCTGTTCCGACCCTGCCGCTTACCGGATACCTGTCCGCCTTTCTCCCTT
CGGGAAGCGTGGCGCTTTCTCATAGCTCACGCTGTAGGTATCTCAGTTCGGTGTAGGTCGTTCGCTCCAA
GCTGGGCTGTGTGCACGAACCCCCCGTTCAGCCCGACCGCTGCGCCTTATCCGGTAACTATCGTCTTGAG
TCCAACCCGGTAAGACACGACTTATCGCCACTGGCAGCAGCCACTGGTAACAGGATTAGCAGAGCGAGGT
ATGTAGGCGGTGCTACAGAGTTCTTGAAGTGGTGGCCTAACTACGGCTACACTAGAAGAACAGTATTTGG
TATCTGCGCTCTGCTGAAGCCAGTTACCTTCGGAAAAAGAGTTGGTAGCTCTTGATCCGGCAAACAAACC
ACCGCTGGTAGCGGTGGTTTTTTTGTTTGCAAGCAGCAGATTACGCGCAGAAAAAAAGGATCTCAAGAAG
ATCCTTTGATCTTTTCTACGGGGTCTGACACTCAGTGGAACGAAAACTCACGTTAAGGGATTTTGGTCAT
GAGATTATCAAAAAGGATCTTCACCTAGATCCTTTTAAATTAAAAATGAAGTTTTAAATCAATCTAAAGT
ATATATGAGTAAACTTGGTCTGACAGTTACCAATGCTTAATCAGTGAGGCACCTATCTCAGCGATCTGTC
TATTTCGTTCATCCATAGTTGCCTGACTCCCCGTCGTGTAGATAACTACGATACGGGAGGGCTTACCATC
TGGCCCCAGTGCTGCAATGATACCGCGAGACCCACGCTCACCGGCTCCAGATTTATCAGCAATAAACCAG
CCAGCCGGAAGGGCCGAGCGCAGAAGTGGTCCTGCAACTTTATCCGCCTCCATCCAGTCTATTAATTGTT
GCCGGGAAGCTAGAGTAAGTAGTTCGCCAGTTAATAGTTTGCGCAACGTTGTTGCCATTGCTACAGGCAT
CGTGGTGTCACGCTCGTCGTTTGGTATGGCTTCATTCAGCTCCGGTTCCCAACGATCAAGGCGAGTTACA
TGATCCCCCATGTTGTGCAAAAAAGCGGTTAGCTCCTTCGGTCCTCCGATCGTTGTCAGAAGTAAGTTGG
CCGCAGTGTTATCACTCATGGTTATGGCAGCACTGCATAATTCTCTTACTGTCATGCCATCCGTAAGATG
CTTTTCTGTGACTGGTGAGTACTCAACCAAGTCATTCTGAGAATAGTGTATGCGGCGACCGAGTTGCTCT
TGCCCGGCGTCAATACGGGATAATACCGCGCCACATAGCAGAACTTTAAAAGTGCTCATCATTGGAAAAC
GTTCTTCGGGGCGAAAACTCTCAAGGATCTTACCGCTGTTGAGATCCAGTTCGATGTAACCCACTCGTGC
ACCCAACTGATCTTCAGCATCTTTTACTTTCACCAGCGTTTCTGGGTGAGCAAAAACAGGAAGGCAAAAT
GCCGCAAAAAAGGGAATAAGGGCGACACGGAAATGTTGAATACTCATACTCTTCCTTTTTCAATATTATT
GAAGCATTTATCAGGGTTATTGTCTCATGAGCGGATACATATTTGAATGTATTTAGAAAAATAAACAAAT
AGGGGTTCCGCGCACATTTCCCCGAAAAGTGCCACCTGACGTCGACGGATCGGGAGATCGATCTCCCGAT
CCCCTAGGGTCGACTCTCAGTACAATCTGCTCTGATGCCGCATAGTTAAGCCAGTATCTGCTCCCTGCTT
GTGTGTTGGAGGTCGCTGAGTAGTGCGCGAGCAAAATTTAAGCTACAACAAGGCAAGGCTTGACCGACAA
TTGCATGAAGAATCTGCTTAGGGTTAGGCGTTTTGCGCTGCTTCGCGATGTACGGGCCAGATATACGCGT
TGACATTGATTATTGACTAGTTATTAATAGTAATCAATTACGGGGTCATTAGTTCATAGCCCATATATGG
AGTTCCGCGTTACATAACTTACGGTAAATGGCCCGCCTGGCTGACCGCCCAACGACCCCCGCCCATTGAC
GTCAATAATGACGTATGTTCCCATAGTAACGCCAATAGGGACTTTCCATTGACGTCAATGGGTGGAGTAT
TTACGGTAAACTGCCCACTTGGCAGTACATCAAGTGTATC
Features (pLannotate 1.2.2; 17 found; start..end, strand, type, name):
    132..335     +  promoter       CMV promoter: human cytomegalovirus (CMV) immediate early promoter
    377..395     +  promoter       T7 promoter: promoter for bacteriophage T7 RNA polymerase
    466..957     +  CDS            tadA: TADA_ECOLI - Also known as yfhC. Experimental evidence at protein level: Swiss-Prot protein existence level 1. Catalyzes the deamination of adenosine to inosine at the wobble position 34 of tRNA(Arg2). Essential for cell viability. From Escherichia coli (strain K12).
   4819..4878    +  CDS            E2A: 2A peptide from equine rhinitis A virus polyprotein Eukaryotic ribosomes fail to insert a peptide bond between the Gly and Pro residues, yielding separate polypeptides.
   4879..5595    +  CDS            EGFP: the original enhanced GFP (Yang et al., 1996) mammalian codon-optimized
   5641..5865    +  polyA_signal   bGH poly(A) signal: bovine growth hormone polyadenylation signal
   5869..5890    +  promoter       SV40 promoter (fragment): SV40 enhancer and early promoter
   5895..5911    +  misc_feature   MCS (fragment): pBluescript multiple cloning site
   5960..5976    -  protein_bind   lac operator: The lac repressor binds to the lac operator to inhibit transcription in E. coli. This inhibition can be relieved by adding lactose or isopropyl-β-D-thiogalactopyranoside (IPTG). lac repressor encoded by lacI
   5984..6014    -  promoter       lac promoter: promoter for the E. coli lac operon
   6029..6050    -  protein_bind   CAP binding site: CAP binding activates transcription in the presence of cAMP. E. coli catabolite activator protein
   6063..6155    -  CDS            lacI (fragment): lac repressor; lacI; The lac repressor binds to the lac operator to inhibit transcription in E. coli. This inhibition can be relieved by adding lactose or isopropyl-β-D-thiogalactopyranoside (IPTG).
   6338..6926    -  rep_origin     ori: high-copy-number ColE1/pMB1/pBR322/pUC origin of replication
   7097..7957    -  CDS            AmpR: β-lactamase; bla; confers resistance to ampicillin, carbenicillin, and related antibiotics
   7958..8062    -  promoter       AmpR promoter: bla
   8133..8177    -  misc_feature   bom (fragment): basis of mobility region from pBR322
   8332..131     +  enhancer       CMV enhancer (across the origin): human cytomegalovirus immediate early enhancer
