[The description below was written by a language model from this plasmid's Addgene catalogue record and pLannotate feature annotations shown in this document.]
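Description:
pCMV-dCas12a-ABE8e-V106W is a high-copy mammalian expression plasmid of 8,580 nt that produces a Cas12a-based adenine base editor together with a separate EGFP marker. It is propagated in E. coli through a ColE1/pUC-type origin and selected with ampicillin via the β-lactamase gene and its native promoter. The backbone also carries remnants of earlier cloning vectors (lac promoter/operator, a CAP site, and fragments of lacI, bom, an SV40 promoter and a pBluescript polylinker) that have no evident role in the design. No mammalian selection marker is annotated.

The expression unit is driven by the CMV immediate-early enhancer and promoter, with a T7 promoter just downstream that could support in vitro transcription. The reading frame begins with an E. coli tadA-derived deaminase, which the record identifies as the evolved TadA*8e variant carrying the V106W substitution. The roughly 3.8 kb stretch between the deaminase and the 2A peptide has no automated annotation. According to the catalogue entry this region encodes the nuclease-dead Lachnospiraceae Cas12a (dLbCas12a), which would place the deaminase at the N-terminus of the fusion. Any linkers or nuclear localisation signals are not described. An E2A ribosome-skipping peptide then links the editor to EGFP, so both proteins come from one transcript but EGFP is released unfused. The cassette ends with a bGH polyadenylation signal.

The plasmid is intended for transient transfection of mammalian cells to carry out A-to-G base editing at sites specified by a Cas12a crRNA. That crRNA must be supplied separately, since no guide cassette is annotated here. EGFP fluorescence lets transfected cells be identified or enriched. The associated work concerns multiplexed base editing with Cas12a variants.
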