Addgene plasmid #193646: pCMV-dCas12a-ABE8e-V106W
Purpose: Expression of base editor dCas12a-ABE8e-V106W in mammalian cells for base editing, along with non-fused EGFP fluorescence
Depositing lab: Liangxue Lai. Depositing organization: Guangzhou Institute of Biomedicine and Health (GIBH), Chinese Academy of Sciences. Publication: Multiplexed base editing through Cas12a variant-mediated cytosine and adenine base editors. Chen F, Lian M, Ma B, Gou S, Luo X, Yang K, Shi H, Xie J, Ge W, Ouyang Z, Lai C, Li N, Zhang Q, Jin Q, Liang Y, Chen T, Wang J, Zhao X, Li L, Yu M, Ye Y, Wang K, Wu H, Lai L. Commun Biol. 2022 Nov 2;5(1):1163. doi: 10.1038/s42003-022-04152-8. PubMed 36323848.
Backbone
  Vector backbone: pCMV
  Vector type: Mammalian Expression
Growth in bacteria
  Bacterial resistance: Ampicillin, 100 μg/mL
  Growth temperature: 37°C
  Growth strain: DH5alpha
  Copy number: High Copy
Gene/Insert
  Gene/Insert name: dLbCas12a-TadA*8e-V106W, EGFP
  Species: Synthetic
  Mutation: TadA*8e-V106W
  Promoter: CMV
  Cloning method: Unknown
  Sequencing primers: 5′ CMV
Terms and licenses: Academic/Nonprofit Terms; Industry Terms: Not Available to Industry
How to cite: pCMV-dCas12a-ABE8e-V106W was a gift from Liangxue Lai (Addgene plasmid # 193646 ; http://n2t.net/addgene:193646 ; RRID:Addgene_193646)
